>Addgene plasmid #91980 | pLJM1-Empty | addgene full sequence | sequence record 180554 | Addgene NGS Result
TATGCCAAGTACGCCCCCTATTGACGTCAATGACGGTAAATGGCCCGCCTGGCATTATGCCCAGTACATG
ACCTTATGGGACTTTCCTACTTGGCAGTACATCTACGTATTAGTCATCGCTATTACCATGGTGATGCGGT
TTTGGCAGTACATCAATGGGCGTGGATAGCGGTTTGACTCACGGGGATTTCCAAGTCTCCACCCCATTGA
CGTCAATGGGAGTTTGTTTTGGCACCAAAATCAACGGGACTTTCCAAAATGTCGTAACAACTCCGCCCCA
TTGACGCAAATGGGCGGTAGGCGTGTACGGTGGGAGGTCTATATAAGCAGAGCTGGTTTAGTGAACCGTC
AGATCCGCTAGCGCTACCGGGTACAAGTCCGGACTCAGATCTCGAGCTCAAGCTTCGAATTCTCGACCTC
GAGACAAATGGCAGTATTCATCCACAATTTTAAAAGAAAAGGGGGGATTGGGGGGTACAGTGCAGGGGAA
AGAATAGTAGACATAATAGCAACAGACATACAAACTAAAGAATTACAAAAACAAATTACAAAAATTCAAA
ATTTTCGGGTTTATTACAGGGACAGCAGAGATCCACTTTGGCCGCGGCTCGAGGGGGTTGGGGTTGCGCC
TTTTCCAAGGCAGCCCTGGGTTTGCGCAGGGACGCGGCTGCTCTGGGCGTGGTTCCGGGAAACGCAGCGG
CGCCGACCCTGGGTCTCGCACATTCTTCACGTCCGTTCGCAGCGTCACCCGGATCTTCGCCGCTACCCTT
GTGGGCCCCCCGGCGACGCTTCCTGCTCCGCCCCTAAGTCGGGAAGGTTCCTTGCGGTTCGCGGCGTGCC
GGACGTGACAAACGGAAGCCGCACGTCTCACTAGTACCCTCGCAGACGGACAGCGCCAGGGAGCAATGGC
AGCGCGCCGACCGCGATGGGCTGTGGCCAATAGCGGCTGCTCAGCAGGGCGCGCCGAGAGCAGCGGCCGG
GAAGGGGCGGTGCGGGAGGCGGGGTGTGGGGCGGTAGTGTGGGCCCTGTTCCTGCCCGCGCGGTGTTCCG
CATTCTGCAAGCCTCCGGAGCGCACGTCGGCAGTCGGCTCCCTCGTTGACCGAATCACCGACCTCTCTCC
CCAGGGGGATCCACCGGAGCTTACCATGACCGAGTACAAGCCCACGGTGCGCCTCGCCACCCGCGACGAC
GTCCCCAGGGCCGTACGCACCCTCGCCGCCGCGTTCGCCGACTACCCCGCCACGCGCCACACCGTCGATC
CGGACCGCCACATCGAGCGGGTCACCGAGCTGCAAGAACTCTTCCTCACGCGCGTCGGGCTCGACATCGG
CAAGGTGTGGGTCGCGGACGACGGCGCCGCGGTGGCGGTCTGGACCACGCCGGAGAGCGTCGAAGCGGGG
GCGGTGTTCGCCGAGATCGGCCCGCGCATGGCCGAGTTGAGCGGTTCCCGGCTGGCCGCGCAGCAACAGA
TGGAAGGCCTCCTGGCGCCGCACCGGCCCAAGGAGCCCGCGTGGTTCCTGGCCACCGTCGGCGTCTCGCC
CGACCACCAGGGCAAGGGTCTGGGCAGCGCCGTCGTGCTCCCCGGAGTGGAGGCGGCCGAGCGCGCCGGG
GTGCCCGCCTTCCTGGAGACCTCCGCGCCCCGCAACCTCCCCTTCTACGAGCGGCTCGGCTTCACCGTCA
CCGCCGACGTCGAGGTGCCCGAAGGACCGCGCACCTGGTGCATGACCCGCAAGCCCGGTGCCTGACGCCC
GCCCCACGACCCGCAGCGCCCGACCGAAAGGAGCGCACGACCCCATGCATCGGTACCTTTAAGACCAATG
ACTTACAAGGCAGCTGTAGATCTTAGCCACTTTTTAAAAGAAAAGGGGGGACTGGAAGGGCTAATTCACT
CCCAACGAAGACAAGATCTGCTTTTTGCTTGTACTGGGTCTCTCTGGTTAGACCAGATCTGAGCCTGGGA
GCTCTCTGGCTAACTAGGGAACCCACTGCTTAAGCCTCAATAAAGCTTGCCTTGAGTGCTTCAAGTAGTG
TGTGCCCGTCTGTTGTGTGACTCTGGTAACTAGAGATCCCTCAGACCCTTTTAGTCAGTGTGGAAAATCT
CTAGCAGTAGTAGTTCATGTCATCTTATTATTCAGTATTTATAACTTGCAAAGAAATGAATATCAGAGAG
TGAGAGGAACTTGTTTATTGCAGCTTATAATGGTTACAAATAAAGCAATAGCATCACAAATTTCACAAAT
AAAGCATTTTTTTCACTGCATTCTAGTTGTGGTTTGTCCAAACTCATCAATGTATCTTATCATGTCTGGC
TCTAGCTATCCCGCCCCTAACTCCGCCCATCCCGCCCCTAACTCCGCCCAGTTCCGCCCATTCTCCGCCC
CATGGCTGACTAATTTTTTTTATTTATGCAGAGGCCGAGGCCGCCTCGGCCTCTGAGCTATTCCAGAAGT
AGTGAGGAGGCTTTTTTGGAGGCCTAGGGACGTACCCAATTCGCCCTATAGTGAGTCGTATTACGCGCGC
TCACTGGCCGTCGTTTTACAACGTCGTGACTGGGAAAACCCTGGCGTTACCCAACTTAATCGCCTTGCAG
CACATCCCCCTTTCGCCAGCTGGCGTAATAGCGAAGAGGCCCGCACCGATCGCCCTTCCCAACAGTTGCG
CAGCCTGAATGGCGAATGGG
[124 nt withheld, positions 2681-2804]
C
[91 nt withheld, positions 2806-2896]
A
[49 nt withheld, positions 2898-2946]
CCTTTGACGTTGGAGTCCACGTTCTTT
[37 nt withheld, positions 2974-3010]
ACCCTATCTCGGTCTATTCTTTTGATTTATAAGGGATTTTGCCGATTTCGGCCTATTGGTTAAAAAATGA
GCTGATTTAACAAAAATTTAACGCGAATTTTAACAAAATATTAACGCTTACAATTTAGGTGGCACTTTTC
GGGGAAATGTGCGCGGAACCCCTATTTGTTTATTTTTCTAAATACATTCAAATATGTATCCGCTCATGAG
ACAATAACCCTGATAAATGCTTCAATAATATTGAAAAAGGAAGAGTATGAGTATTCAACATTTCCGTGTC
GCCCTTATTCCCTTTTTTGCGGCATTTTGCCTTCCTGTTTTTGCTCACCCAGAAACGCTGGTGAAAGTAA
AAGATGCTGAAGATCAGTTGGGTGCACGAGTGGGTTACATCGAACTGGATCTCAACAGCGGTAAGATCCT
TGAGAGTTTTCGCCCCGAAGAACGTTTTCCAATGATGAGCACTTTTAAAGTTCTGCTATGTGGCGCGGTA
TTATCCCGTATTGACGCCGGGCAAGAGCAACTCGGTCGCCGCATACACTATTCTCAGAATGACTTGGTTG
AGTACTCACCAGTCACAGAAAAGCATCTTACGGATGGCATGACAGTAAGAGAATTATGCAGTGCTGCCAT
AACCATGAGTGATAACACTGCGGCCAACTTACTTCTGACAACGATCGGAGGACCGAAGGAGCTAACCGCT
TTTTTGCACAACATGGGGGATCATGTAACTCGCCTTGATCGTTGGGAACCGGAGCTGAATGAAGCCATAC
CAAACGACGAGCGTGACACCACGATGCCTGTAGCAATGGCAACAACGTTGCGCAAACTATTAACTGGCGA
ACTACTTACTCTAGCTTCCCGGCAACAATTAATAGACTGGATGGAGGCGGATAAAGTTGCAGGACCACTT
CTGCGCTCGGCCCTTCCGGCTGGCTGGTTTATTGCTGATAAATCTGGAGCCGGTGAGCGTGGGTCTCGCG
GTATCATTGCAGCACTGGGGCCAGATGGTAAGCCCTCCCGTATCGTAGTTATCTACACGACGGGGAGTCA
GGCAACTATGGATGAACGAAATAGACAGATCGCTGAGATAGGTGCCTCACTGATTAAGCATTGGTAACTG
TCAGACCAAGTTTACTCATATATACTTTAGATTGATTTAAAACTTCATTTTTAATTTAAAAGGATCTAGG
TGAAGATCCTTTTTGATAATCTCATGACCAAAATCCCTTAACGTGAGTTTTCGTTCCACTGAGCGTCAGA
CCCCGTAGAAAAGATCAAAGGATCTTCTTGAGATCCTTTTTTTCTGCGCGTAATCTGCTGCTTGCAAACA
AAAAAACCACCGCTACCAGCGGTGGTTTGTTTGCCGGATCAAGAGCTACCAACTCTTTTTCCGAAGGTAA
CTGGCTTCAGCAGAGCGCAGATACCAAATACTGTTCTTCTAGTGTAGCCGTAGTTAGGCCACCACTTCAA
GAACTCTGTAGCACCGCCTACATACCTCGCTCTGCTAATCCTGTTACCAGTGGCTGCTGCCAGTGGCGAT
AAGTCGTGTCTTACCGGGTTGGACTCAAGACGATAGTTACCGGATAAGGCGCAGCGGTCGGGCTGAACGG
GGGGTTCGTGCACACAGCCCAGCTTGGAGCGAACGACCTACACCGAACTGAGATACCTACAGCGTGAGCT
ATGAGAAAGCGCCACGCTTCCCGAAGGGAGAAAGGCGGACAGGTATCCGGTAAGCGGCAGGGTCGGAACA
GGAGAGCGCACGAGGGAGCTTCCAGGGGGAAACGCCTGGTATCTTTATAGTCCTGTCGGGTTTCGCCACC
TCTGACTTGAGCGTCGATTTTTGTGATGCTCGTCAGGGGGGCGGAGCCTATGGAAAAACGCCAGCAACGC
GGCCTTTTTACGGTTCCTGGCCTTTTGCTGGCCTTTTGCTCACATGTTCTTTCCTGCGTTATCCCCTGAT
TCTGTGGATAACCGTATTACCGCCTTTGAGTGAGCTGATACCGCTCGCCGCAGCCGAACGACCGAGCGCA
GCGAGTCAGTGAGCGAGGAAGCGGAAGAGCGCCCAATACGCAAACCGCCTCTCCCCGCGCGTTGGCCGAT
TCATTAATGCAGCTGGCACGACAGGTTTCCCGACTGGAAAGCGGGCAGTGAGCGCAACGCAATTAATGTG
AGTTAGCTCACTCATTAGGCACCCCAGGCTTTACACTTTATGCTTCCGGCTCGTATGTTGTGTGGAATTG
TGAGCGGATAACAATTTCACACAGGAAACAGCTATGACCATGATTACGCCAAGCGCGCAATTAACCCTCA
CTAAAGGGAACAAAAGCTGGAGCTGCAAGCTTAATGTAGTCTTATGCAATACTCTTGTAGTCTTGCAACA
TGGTAACGATGAGTTAGCAACATGCCTTACAAGGAGAGAAAAAGCACCGTGCATGCCGATTGGTGGAAGT
AAGGTGGTACGATCGTGCCTTATTAGGAAGGCAACAGACGGGTCTGACATGGATTGGACGAACCACTGAA
TTGCCGCATTGCAGAGATATTGTATTTAAGTGCCTAGCTCGATACATAAACGGGTCTCTCTGGTTAGACC
AGATCTGAGCCTGGGAGCTCTCTGGCTAACTAGGGAACCCACTGCTTAAGCCTCAATAAAGCTTGCCTTG
AGTGCTTCAAGTAGTGTGTGCCCGTCTGTTGTGTGACTCTGGTAACTAGAGATCCCTCAGACCCTTTTAG
TCAGTGTGGAAAATCTCTAGCAGTGGCGCCCGAACAGGGACTTGAAAGCGAAAGGGAAACCAGAGGAGCT
CTCTCGACGCAGGACTCGGCTTGCTGAAGCGCGCACGGCAAGAGGCGAGGGGCGGCGACTGGTGAGTACG
CCAAAAATTTTGACTAGCGGAGGCTAGAAGGAGAGAGATGGGTGCGAGAGCGTCAGTATTAAGCGGGGGA
GAATTAGATCGCGATGGGAAAAAATTCGGTTAAGGCCAGGGGGAAAGAAAAAATATAAATTAAAACATAT
AGTATGGGCAAGCAGGGAGCTAGAACGATTCGCAGTTAATCCTGGCCTGTTAGAAACATCAGAAGGCTGT
AGACAAATACTGGGACAGCTACAACCATCCCTTCAGACAGGATCAGAAGAACTTAGATCATTATATAATA
CAGTAGCAACCCTCTATTGTGTGCATCAAAGGATAGAGATAAAAGACACCAAGGAAGCTTTAGACAAGAT
AGAGGAAGAGCAAAACAAAAGTAAGACCACCGCACAGCAAGCGGCCGCTGATCTTCAGACCTGGAGGAGG
AGATATGAGGGACAATTGGAGAAGTGAATTATATAAATATAAAGTAGTAAAAATTGAACCATTAGGAGTA
GCACCCACCAAGGCAAAGAGAAGAGTGGTGCAGAGAGAAAAAAGAGCAGTGGGAATAGGAGCTTTGTTCC
TTGGGTTCTTGGGAGCAGCAGGAAGCACTATGGGCGCAGCGTCAATGACGCTGACGGTACAGGCCAGACA
ATTATTGTCTGGTATAGTGCAGCAGCAGAACAATTTGCTGAGGGCTATTGAGGCGCAACAGCATCTGTTG
CAACTCACAGTCTGGGGCATCAAGCAGCTCCAGGCAAGAATCCTGGCTGTGGAAAGATACCTAAAGGATC
AACAGCTCCTGGGGATTTGGGGTTGCTCTGGAAAACTCATTTGCACCACTGCTGTGCCTTGGAATGCTAG
TTGGAGTAATAAATCTCTGGAACAGATTTGGAATCACACGACCTGGATGGAGTGGGACAGAGAAATTAAC
AATTACACAAGCTTAATACACTCCTTAATTGAAGAATCGCAAAACCAGCAAGAAAAGAATGAACAAGAAT
TATTGGAATTAGATAAATGGGCAAGTTTGTGGAATTGGTTTAACATAACAAATTGGCTGTGGTATATAAA
ATTATTCATAATGATAGTAGGAGGCTTGGTAGGTTTAAGAATAGTTTTTGCTGTACTTTCTATAGTGAAT
AGAGTTAGGCAGGGATATTCACCATTATCGTTTCAGACCCACCTCCCAACCCCGAGGGGACCCGACAGGC
CCGAAGGAATAGAAGAAGAAGGTGGAGAGAGAGACAGAGACAGATCCATTCGATTAGTGAACGGATCTCG
ACGGTATCGATCACGAGACTAGCCTCGAGCGGCCGCCCCCTTCACCGAGGGCCTATTTCCCATGATTCCT
TCATATTTGCATATACGATACAAGGCTGTTAGAGAGATAATTGGAATTAATTTGACTGTAAACACAAAGA
TATTAGTACAAAATACGTGACGTAGAAAGTAATAATTTCTTGGGTAGTTTGCAGTTTTAAAATTATGTTT
TAAAATGGACTATCA
Features (pLannotate 1.2.2; 28 found; start..end, strand, type, name):
    131..334     +  promoter       CMV promoter: human cytomegalovirus (CMV) immediate early promoter
    378..413     +  misc_feature   MCS (fragment): multiple cloning site
    448..565     +  misc_feature   cPPT/CTS: central polypurine tract and central termination sequence of HIV-1
    614..1124    +  promoter       hPGK promoter: human phosphoglycerate kinase 1 promoter
   1146..1745    +  CDS            PuroR: puromycin N-acetyltransferase; pac from Streptomyces alboniger; confers resistance to puromycin
   1788..1871    +  CDS            nef (fragment): NEF_HV1Z2 - Experimental evidence at protein level: Swiss-Prot protein existence level 1. Extracellular Nef protein targets CD4(+) T-lymphocytes for apoptosis by interacting with CXCR4 surface receptors. From Human immunodeficiency virus type 1 group M subtype D (isolate Z2/CDC-Z34) (HIV-1).
   1873..2106    +  LTR            3' LTR (ΔU3): self-inactivating 3' long terminal repeat (LTR) from HIV-1
   2178..2299    +  polyA_signal   SV40 poly(A) signal: SV40 polyadenylation signal
   2339..2474    +  rep_origin     SV40 ori: SV40 origin of replication
   2495..2513    -  promoter       T7 promoter: promoter for bacteriophage T7 RNA polymerase
   2521..2676    +  CDS            lacZα (fragment): LacZα fragment of β-galactosidase; lacZ fragment
   2681..3109    +  rep_origin     f1 ori (sequence partly withheld): f1 bacteriophage origin of replication; arrow indicates direction of (+) strand synthesis
   3162..3266    +  promoter       AmpR promoter: bla
   3267..4127    +  CDS            AmpR: β-lactamase; bla; confers resistance to ampicillin, carbenicillin, and related antibiotics
   4298..4886    +  rep_origin     ori: high-copy-number ColE1/pMB1/pBR322/pUC origin of replication
   5069..5161    +  CDS            lacI (fragment): lac repressor; lacI; The lac repressor binds to the lac operator to inhibit transcription in E. coli. This inhibition can be relieved by adding lactose or isopropyl-β-D-thiogalactopyranoside (IPTG).
   5174..5195    +  protein_bind   CAP binding site: CAP binding activates transcription in the presence of cAMP. E. coli catabolite activator protein
   5210..5240    +  promoter       lac promoter: promoter for the E. coli lac operon
   5248..5264    +  protein_bind   lac operator: The lac repressor binds to the lac operator to inhibit transcription in E. coli. This inhibition can be relieved by adding lactose or isopropyl-β-D-thiogalactopyranoside (IPTG). lac repressor encoded by lacI
   5309..5327    +  promoter       T3 promoter: promoter for bacteriophage T3 RNA polymerase
   5355..5581    +  promoter       RSV promoter: Rous sarcoma virus enhancer/promoter
   5582..5762    +  LTR            5' LTR (truncated): truncated 5' long terminal repeat (LTR) from HIV-1
   5809..5934    +  misc_feature   HIV-1 Ψ: packaging signal of human immunodeficiency virus type 1
   5918..6281    +  CDS            HIV-1 gag (fragment): gag protein from human immunodeficiency virus 1; gag
   6427..6660    +  misc_feature   RRE: The Rev response element (RRE) of HIV-1 allows for Rev-dependent mRNA export from the nucleus to the cytoplasm.
   7037..7137    +  CDS            Rev (fragment): human immunodeficiency virus 1 (HIV-1) Rev protein; rev; enhances nuclear export of unspliced and incompletely spliced viral mRNAs
   7187..5       +  promoter       U6 promoter (fragment) (across the origin): RNA polymerase III promoter for human U6 snRNA
   7361..130     +  enhancer       CMV enhancer (fragment) (across the origin): human cytomegalovirus immediate early enhancer; contains an 18-bp deletion relative to the standard CMV enhancer
