[The description below was written by a language model from this plasmid's Addgene catalogue record and pLannotate feature annotations shown in this document.]
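Description:
pLJM1-Empty is an empty-backbone lentiviral vector for mammalian expression, derived from the pLJM1 backbone by removal of the EGFP coding sequence. It carries no insert and is intended to receive a gene of interest or to serve as a matched empty-vector control. In bacteria it is maintained through a high-copy ColE1/pUC-type origin with ampicillin selection (AmpR, β-lactamase). An f1 origin, an SV40 origin, T7 and T3 promoters, and remnants of lac elements (lacZα and lacI fragments, lac promoter and operator) are carried over from the parental cloning vector.

The viral portion has a third-generation, self-inactivating layout. An RSV promoter drives a truncated HIV-1 5' LTR, followed by the Ψ packaging signal with a partial gag sequence and the Rev response element, which together allow Rev-dependent export and encapsidation of the genomic RNA when packaging functions are supplied in trans. Downstream, a short U6 promoter fragment remains as a remnant of the backbone's ancestry. It is followed by a CMV enhancer and promoter that lead into a residual multiple cloning site, which is the position previously occupied by EGFP and where a cDNA would be placed for constitutive expression. A cPPT/CTS element follows the cloning site, and then a human PGK promoter drives puromycin N-acetyltransferase, so that transduced or transfected mammalian cells can be selected with puromycin independently of the CMV cassette. The provirus ends in a ΔU3 3' LTR, which inactivates LTR promoter activity after integration, and an SV40 polyadenylation signal lies just beyond it. No WPRE is annotated in the 7,365-nt sequence record.
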