Addgene plasmid #91980: pLJM1-Empty
Purpose: (Empty Backbone) Empty backbone
Depositing lab: Joshua Mendell. Depositing organization: University of Texas Southwestern Medical Center. Publication: An Argonaute phosphorylation cycle promotes microRNA-mediated silencing. Golden RJ, Chen B, Li T, Braun J, Manjunath H, Chen X, Wu J, Schmid V, Chang TC, Kopp F, Ramirez-Martinez A, Tagliabracci VS, Chen ZJ, Xie Y, Mendell JT. Nature. 2017 Feb 9;542(7640):197-202. doi: 10.1038/nature21025. Epub 2017 Jan 23. PubMed 28114302.
Backbone
  Vector backbone: pLJM1
  Backbone manufacturer: David Sabatini Lab (Addgene #19319)
  Modifications to backbone: EGFP removed
  Vector type: Mammalian Expression, Lentiviral
  Selectable markers: Puromycin
Growth in bacteria
  Bacterial resistance: Ampicillin, 100 μg/mL
  Growth temperature: 37°C
  Growth strain: NEB Stable
  Copy number: Unknown
Gene/Insert
  Gene/Insert name: None
Terms and licenses: Academic/Nonprofit Terms; Industry Terms: Not Available to Industry
How to cite: pLJM1-Empty was a gift from Joshua Mendell (Addgene plasmid # 91980 ; http://n2t.net/addgene:91980 ; RRID:Addgene_91980)
